Addgene plasmid #246584: pTW411c
Purpose: different combination of A. thaliana and N. tabacum Rubisco assembly factors
Depositing lab: Tina Wang. Depositing organization: University of Wisconsin, Madison. Publication: Directed evolution of a plant Rubisco chaperone with altered client recognition. Li S, Lee B, Lao Y, Lertwiriyapiti S, Huang X, Wang T. Proc Natl Acad Sci U S A. 2025 Sep 16;122(37):e2510701122. doi: 10.1073/pnas.2510701122. Epub 2025 Sep 11. PubMed 40932770.
Backbone
  Vector backbone: cloDF13
  Vector type: Bacterial Expression
Growth in bacteria
  Bacterial resistance: Spectinomycin, 50 μg/mL
  Growth temperature: 37°C
  Growth strain: DH5alpha
  Copy number: Low Copy
Gene/Insert
  Gene/Insert name: NtRaf1, NtRaf2, NtRbcX2, AtBSD2, AtCpn60alpha, AtCpn60beta, AtCpn20
  Species: A. thaliana (mustard weed)
  Entrez Gene: CPN60B (a.k.a. AT1G55490, CPN60BETA, Cpn60beta1, LEN1, LESION INITIATION 1, T5A14.11, T5A14_11, chaperonin 60 beta, chaperonin-60beta1); CPN60A (a.k.a. AT2G28000, CH-CPN60A, CHAPERONIN-60ALPHA, CHLOROPLAST CHAPERONIN 60ALPHA, Cpn60alpha1, SCHLEPPERLESS, SLP, T1E2.8, T1E2_8, chaperonin-60alpha, chaperonin-60alpha1); CPN20 (a.k.a. AT5G20720, ATCPN21, CHAPERONIN 10, CHCPN10, CHLOROPLAST CHAPERONIN 10, CPN10, CPN21, T1M15.120, T1M15_120, chaperonin 20)
  Cloning method: Golden Gate
Terms and licenses: Academic/Nonprofit Terms; Industry Terms: Not Available to Industry
How to cite: pTW411c was a gift from Tina Wang (Addgene plasmid # 246584 ; http://n2t.net/addgene:246584 ; RRID:Addgene_246584)
