[The description below was written by a language model from this plasmid's Addgene catalogue record and pLannotate feature annotations shown in this document.]
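Description:
pTW411c is a low-copy bacterial expression plasmid of about 10.4 kb built on a CloDF13 (CDF) backbone by Golden Gate assembly. It is maintained in E. coli through the CloDF13 origin, which is compatible with other common replicons and so allows co-maintenance with additional plasmids. Selection is with spectinomycin, conferred by an aadA gene driven by the bla (AmpR) promoter. The plasmid also carries its own lacI repressor gene under the lacIq promoter, followed by an rrnB T1 terminator.

The payload is a set of seven chloroplast Rubisco assembly factors arranged as two divergently oriented, IPTG-inducible operons, each controlled by a tac promoter with a lac operator. The forward operon encodes the assembly chaperones named in the catalogue as NtRaf1, NtRaf2, NtRbcX2 and AtBSD2. The automated annotation matched these reading frames to Arabidopsis homologues, and it labelled the second one as an ATP1/PDL1 fragment, which by position presumably corresponds to Raf2. The catalogue record assigns the first three to Nicotiana tabacum, even though its species field lists only A. thaliana. The reverse operon encodes the Arabidopsis chloroplast chaperonin system, Cpn60alpha, Cpn60beta and the co-chaperonin Cpn20, with T7 gene 10 ribosome binding sites annotated ahead of the two downstream genes. Most of these coding regions are annotated as fragments of the reference proteins, but the record does not explain the truncations.

The stated purpose is to provide one of several combinations of A. thaliana and N. tabacum assembly factors. This fits with supplying folding and assembly machinery for plant Rubisco in E. coli, in work on directed evolution of a Rubisco chaperone with altered client recognition. No Rubisco subunit genes are annotated on this plasmid.
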