Features (pLannotate 1.2.2; 23 found; start..end, strand, type, name):
     14..85      +  promoter       AmpR promoter: bla
     86..874     +  CDS            aadA: S3AD_ECOLX - Experimental evidence at protein level: Swiss-Prot protein existence level 1. Mediates bacterial resistance to the antibiotics streptomycin and spectinomycin. From Escherichia coli.
    964..985     +  protein_bind   CAP binding site: CAP binding activates transcription in the presence of cAMP. E. coli catabolite activator protein
   1004..1021    +  promoter       tet promoter (fragment): E. coli promoter for tetracycline efflux protein gene
   1194..1222    +  promoter       tac promoter: strong E. coli promoter; hybrid between the trp and lac UV5 promoters
   1230..1246    +  protein_bind   lac operator: The lac repressor binds to the lac operator to inhibit transcription in E. coli. This inhibition can be relieved by adding lactose or isopropyl-β-D-thiogalactopyranoside (IPTG). lac repressor encoded by lacI
   1261..2511    +  CDS            RAF1.1: RAF1_ARATH - Experimental evidence at protein level: Swiss-Prot protein existence level 1. Required for assembly or stability of RuBisCO. Acts at a postchaperonin step to fold and/or assemble the large subunit (rbcL) into RuBisCO. RAF1 binds first to a rbcL dimer (rbcL(2)), leading to a rbcL(8)-RAF1(4) complex formation. In the next step, RBCS displaces RAF1, thus resulting in holoenzyme formation. From Arabidopsis thaliana (Mouse-ear cress).
   2549..3037    +  CDS            ATP1 (fragment): ATP1_ARATH - Also known as PDL1 From Arabidopsis thaliana (Mouse-ear cress).
   3114..3515    +  CDS            RBCX2 (fragment): RBCX2_ARATH - Experimental evidence at protein level: Swiss-Prot protein existence level 1. Chaperone involved in RuBisCO assembly process. From Arabidopsis thaliana (Mouse-ear cress).
   3569..3808    +  CDS            BSD2 (fragment): BSD2_ARATH - Experimental evidence at protein level: Swiss-Prot protein existence level 1. Chloroplast chaperone required for RuBisCo biogenesis and translational regulation of the RuBisCo large subunit (RbcL) (PubMed:29217567). Stabilizes an end-state assembly intermediate of eight RbcL subunits until the small subunits (RBCSs) become available to produce a complete stable RuBisCo complex containing eight small and eight large subunits (PubMed:29217567). From Arabidopsis thaliana (Mouse-ear cress).
   3918..4523    -  CDS            CPN20 (fragment): CH20_ARATH - Also known as CHCPN10, CPN21. Experimental evidence at protein level: Swiss-Prot protein existence level 1. Involved in abscisic acid (ABA) signaling, independently of its co-chaperone role. Acts as negative regulator of the CHLH-WRKY40 coupled ABA signaling pathway, downstream of CHLH and upstream of WRKY40. From Arabidopsis thaliana (Mouse-ear cress).
   4534..4556    -  RBS            RBS: efficient ribosome binding site from bacteriophage T7 gene 10 (Olins and Rangwala, 1989)
   4601..6238    -  CDS            CPN60B1 (fragment): CPNB1_ARATH - Also known as Cpn60-B(3), LEN1. Experimental evidence at protein level: Swiss-Prot protein existence level 1. Binds RuBisCO small and large subunits and is implicated in the assembly of the enzyme oligomer. Involved in protein assisted folding. Required for proper plastid division. From Arabidopsis thaliana (Mouse-ear cress).
   6249..6271    -  RBS            RBS: efficient ribosome binding site from bacteriophage T7 gene 10 (Olins and Rangwala, 1989)
   6290..7918    -  CDS            CPN60A1 (fragment): CPNA1_ARATH - Also known as Cpn60-A(2), SLP. Experimental evidence at protein level: Swiss-Prot protein existence level 1. Binds RuBisCO small and large subunits and is implicated in the assembly of the enzyme oligomer. Involved in protein assisted folding. Required for proper chloroplast development. From Arabidopsis thaliana (Mouse-ear cress).
   7993..8009    -  protein_bind   lac operator: The lac repressor binds to the lac operator to inhibit transcription in E. coli. This inhibition can be relieved by adding lactose or isopropyl-β-D-thiogalactopyranoside (IPTG). lac repressor encoded by lacI
   8017..8045    -  promoter       tac promoter: strong E. coli promoter; hybrid between the trp and lac UV5 promoters
   8218..8235    -  promoter       tet promoter (fragment): E. coli promoter for tetracycline efflux protein gene
   8254..8275    -  protein_bind   CAP binding site: CAP binding activates transcription in the presence of cAMP. E. coli catabolite activator protein
   8288..8365    +  promoter       lacIq promoter: lacI (mutant); In the lacIq allele, a single base change in the promoter boosts expression of the lacI gene about 10-fold.
   8366..9448    +  CDS            lacI: lac repressor; lacI; The lac repressor binds to the lac operator to inhibit transcription in E. coli. This inhibition can be relieved by adding lactose or isopropyl-β-D-thiogalactopyranoside (IPTG).
   9471..9515    -  terminator     rrnB T1 terminator: transcription terminator T1 from the E. coli rrnB gene
   9605..10343   +  rep_origin     CloDF13 ori: Plasmids containing the CloDF13 (CDF) origin of replication can be propagated in E. coli cells that contain additional plasmids with compatible origins.
>Addgene plasmid #246584 | pTW411c | addgene full sequence | sequence record 490604 | Addgene NGS Result
ATTTTTCTAAATACATTCAAATATGTATCCGCTCATGAGACAATAACCCTGATAAATGCTTCAATAATAT
TGAAAAAGGAAGAGTATGAGGGAAGCGGTGATCGCCGAAGTATCGACTCAACTATCAGAGGTAGTTGGCG
TCATCGAGCGCCATCTCGAACCGACGTTGCTGGCCGTACATTTGTACGGCTCCGCAGTGGATGGCGGCCT
GAAGCCACACAGTGATATTGATTTGCTGGTTACGGTGACCGTAAGGCTTGATGAAACAACGCGGCGAGCT
TTGATCAACGACCTTTTGGAAACTTCGGCTTCCCCTGGAGAGAGCGAGATTCTCCGCGCTGTAGAAGTCA
CCATTGTTGTGCACGACGACATCATTCCGTGGCGTTATCCAGCTAAGCGCGAACTGCAATTTGGAGAATG
GCAGCGCAATGACATTCTTGCAGGTATCTTCGAGCCAGCCACGATCGACATTGATCTGGCTATCTTGCTG
ACAAAAGCAAGAGAACATAGCGTTGCCTTGGTAGGTCCAGCGGCGGAGGAACTCTTTGATCCGGTTCCTG
AACAGGATCTATTTGAGGCGCTAAATGAAACCTTAACGCTATGGAACTCGCCGCCCGACTGGGCTGGAGA
TGAGCGAAATGTAGTGCTTACGTTGTCCCGCATTTGGTACAGCGCAGTAACCGGCAAAATCGCGCCGAAG
GATGTCGCTGCCGACTGGGCAATGGAGCGCCTGCCGGCCCAGTATCAGCCCGTCATACTTGAAGCTAGAC
AGGCTTATCTTGGACAAGAAGAAGATCGCTTGGCCTCGCGCGCAGATCAGTTGGAAGAATTTGTCCACTA
CGTGAAAGGCGAGATCACCAAGGTAGTCGGCAAATAAACGCCATGGGCATTAAAAAATGCCCTCTTGGGT
TATCAAGAGGGTCATTATATTTGCTGAGGAGTGCCGTTAATGCGCAACGCAATTAATGTAAGTTAGCTCA
CTCATTAGGCACAATTCTCATGTTTGACAGCTTATCATCGACTGCACGGTGCACCAATGCTTCTGGCGTC
AGGCAGCCATCGGAAGCTGTGGTATGGCTGTGCAGGTCGTAAATCACTGCATAATTCGTGTCGCTCAAGG
CGCACTCCCGTTCTGGATAATGTTTTTTGCGCCGACATCATAACGGTTCTGGCAAATATTCTGAAATGAG
CTGTTGACAATTAATCATCGGCTCGTATAATGTGTGGAATTGTGAGCGGATAACAATTTCACACAGGAAA
CAGCCAGTCCGTTTAGGTGTTTTCACGAGCACTTCACCAACAACGCGTACAACTAGGAGATATACCATGG
GTATGCAACAACTTTATCAGCCTTTTAGACCTCCTCCTCCACCTCTCCCACCCAAATTCCGCAATCTTGA
CACAAATGCAAAGCTCGAAGTTCTATCTAATCGCCTTGGTCTTTGGTATGAATATGCTCCTTTGATACCT
TATTTAACAAGTGAAGGGTTTACTCCTTCAACTCTTGAGGAAATCACTGGCCTTACTGGAGTTGAACAGA
ATCGGTTGGTTGTTGCTGCCCAAGTTCGTGATACTCTTGTTGAGTCTGCTGCTTTAGATGAAGAAACGTT
GTCGTATTTTGAATCTGGAGGTGCTGAATTATTATATGAAATTCGTTTGCTTAGTGCTAGGCAACGAACT
GATGCAGCAACATTTTTAGTGAAGAATGGGTTTGATGCAAAACAAGCTCAAGATTTAGCTAGAGCAATTA
AAGATTATCCGCGTAGACGTGTGGATTATGGTTGGGACAAGTTTAATGGTGATTCTCCTGGTGATTGTTT
AGCTTTTATGTACTTTAGATTAGCTCAAGAATATGCTGCGGCAGCTTCTGAGGATTTGAGGAGGTCGTCA
ATGGAGAAGGCATTAGAAGTTGTTGAGTCTGAAAGTGCGAGGAATTTGCTTGTGATGGAGCTAGAAGGAC
GTGAGGTTGCTAAGGAGAGTGTACTTGATGATGGGGTGACAGTGCCTTTGGTGAGAATGAAGTTAGGGGA
GGTAGCTGAGTCTACGATTGTAGTCGTTTTGCCTGTTTGTAAGGCGGAGGGAAGGGACGTGGAGGTGGAG
GCGGCGCCGTGGGAATGTGGTGGCGTAGGGGATTTTGGTATAGTGGAGGCGGAGAAGGATTGGAGGAGAT
GGGTTGTTTTGCCCGGATGGCAACCTATCGCGGGGTTAGAGAGAGGTGGAGTTGCAGTGTCGTTCAAGAG
CGGGAACTTTTTGCCGTGGAGGGAGAAGAGTAAGTACAAGCAAGAGCCGGTTTTGGTAGTGGCGGATAGG
GGAAGGACAGAAGTGGCGTCGGAGGACGGGTTTTACTTGGTGGTTGATGGTGGAGACGGGAGCAATGAGG
AGGGATTGAAAGTGGAAAGAGGGTCAACATTGAAGAAAAGAGGGGTTGAACAGAGCTTAGGAATTGTGCT
TATAGTAGTTAGGCCACCAAGGTGGGAAGATGAAGAACAATTAGGTGAAGAAGATTGGGATTAAATTACA
AAAATTAGGAGATATACATATGATGCTATTGGGCGATTTTGGGGCGAGAGATCCATTCCCAGCTGAAATA
GAGAGTAAATTCGGTGAAAAAGTTTTGGGTAATACTGACACGGAGCACAAAATTCTCATCCCAGCTGCTT
CTGCTCTGTCCCTTGCTCAGCAAGACTGCATTGTCATCTCACCTGGTCAAACTCCTCTCTCGGAATATGA
AGCTCGACAGCTCCTATTCAAGGTTGTTGGCTGGAGACTGGCACATGAAGATGGGGTGCTCAAGCTACAA
TGTACATGGAAATTAAGAGACTTCGAATGTGGGGTTGAACTTATCAATCGAATAGGCAAAGTGGTGGAAG
GCACTGGGCACGTTCCCACACTTCTTCACTTAGAGCAGTCCAATCAAGTTCGTGCTGAGCTATGGACTGC
TTCCATCGGAGGTTTGAGCATAAACGATTTCATTGTAGCTGCTAAAATAGATCAGATAAAGACATCGGAC
CTTGTCCCAAGAAAAAGAGTTTGGGCATAACGGCTGAAATTAATGAGGAGATATACATATGGCAAAAGCA
TTTAAGGGTAATTACAAGAATTTAAAGAAGGAGAAAAAGAGTAGGAGGAATCTTGTGGTTGTCAGTGATT
TAGGTGGACAGTATGAATATGGCTTTGATGATATCAAAACGCAAATTCTTAACTACTTCACATTTAAAGC
AGTGAGGACTATTTTGAACCAGCTTAATGAAATGGACTCTCCACAATATCAATGGTTCAATGATTATGTT
ACAGTAAATAAGCTTAGGGATGGGAAGCGTTTTATTCGCAACCTTGCTAAGGAGAAGCAAGAACTCGCTG
AAAAAGTGATGGTAACACGGCTCAGTCTGTATGCGAAATGGATAAAAAAATGTGATCACGAGGAGATCTA
CAACCGAATATCTGATCAGAATGTGGAAGTGATGCGTGAGCGGCTCATGGAAACTGTGATTTGGCCATCA
GATGACACGAACTCGGAGAGAGTTGGGTAATTCAGCTAAGACACTGCACAGGAGATATACATATGATGGC
CGCAAACAATAATCCTCAGGGCACTAAACCAAACAGTTTAGTTTGTGCAAATTGTGAAGGGGAAGGTTGT
GTGGCATGTTCTCAATGCAAAGGAGGTGGTGTGAATTTGATTGATCATTTCAATGGTCAGTTTAAAGCTG
GTGCACTCTGTTGGCTTTGCAGAGGTAAAAAGGAGGTGTTGTGTGGGGACTGCAATGGAGCTGGTTTCAT
TGGTGGGTTCTTGAGCACCTTCGATGAGTAGAGTCAGTAGGGCCCTAAAAAAAAACCCCGCCCCTGACAG
GGCAGGGTTTTTTTTGGCGAAAAAACCCCGCTGAAGCGGGGTTTTTTGCGTACATTGGCTCCGTCTAAGA
AAGTATAGCCATCACATCTGAAGCTCTGAGGGCAATGTAGTTGGAACCATCTTTGCCCTTGAAGTCGTTA
CCAGCATACTTGGAGTAAAGTACTGTGCTTCCGGTTGATACTGGTAGAGGCGTAATTTTACCTTCCTCGT
CTAGGGAACCCGGTCCAACTGCTATCACGGTGCCAATAGAAGGCTTCTCTTTGGTAGTCTCGGTTAACAA
CAACCCTCCAGCTGTTTTCTCCTCCGCCTCAGCAACCTTAATAAAGACTCGGTCATTCAAAGGTTTGAGA
TCTTTGATGTCCTCTGTCTCAAGAATGCCAACAATATCATCTTCCTTGAGGATAAGATGCTTCACATCAT
TGAACTCCACCTCAGTTCCTGCGTATTTGGAGTAGATAATTTGTGCTCCAGTAGGGACAGTGATATCAAT
TTTGTTCTTCCCAATAGTTCTTCCTTCACCCACAGCAACGACTTCACCTCCTTGAGGTTTTGATTGAGCA
GTGGATGGAAGTAAGATACCACCTAAAGTCTTCTCCTCTGCCTCCTTGATCTTCACCAAAACTCGATCTC
CCAATGGCTTAATTGAAGTATACTTAGGGGCAACAACAGAGGCCATATGTATATCTCCTTCTTAAAGTTA
AACAAAATTATTTCTAGAGGGCAATTGTTATCCGGTCGACGTCGACCTTAGTATCCGTAACCTGAGTTGT
CCATTGGGTTGCCGACGGGAACTGGTTCAGGTTCCTTGATCTCAACAACAACGCAGTCCGACATCAAGAA
AGTCTTTGCAACCGAAGCTGCGTGTTCCAAGCAACATCTCACAACCTTTGTTGGATCGATGATTCCTGCA
GCCATCAAATCCTCGTACTTGCCGGTTGCAGCATTGTAACCGAATTTCACGTTATCGTTGGAAAGCACCT
TCTCGCTAACTACACTTCCATTAACACCAGCATTCTTGGCGATTAGTTTTAGGGGGTAACTTAGTGCTCT
TTTAACTATATCCGCTCCAACCTTTTCTTCATCATTATCAAGCGTGGCTTTAATGGCATCAACCTTGGAA
GCAAGACGAAGCAGAGTGCAACCACCACCAACAACAATACCTTCCTCGACAGCGGCCTTTGTTGCATTAA
GAGCATCTTCAACTCTCAACTTCTTCTCTTTGAGTTCTGTCTCAGTTTGTGCTCCAACCTGAATCACAGC
AACTCCACCAGAGAGCTTTGCAATTCTCTCATTGAGTTTCTCCTTCTCGTAATCTTGCTCCGCTTGCTCA
ATAAGATTTTTAATCTGTGTAACACGCTTTTTCACTGCATCCTGTGTGCTTCCATCACCCACTATGGTCG
AGGTTTCCTTTGTGAGGACAACCTTTGAAGCATTACCAAGAACCTCTTTTCCAGCTTTGTCAAGTGAAAG
ACCAACTTCCTCACGGATCACAGTTGCTCCAGTTAGAATGGCAATATCATCAAGGTATTGGCTCTTGCGC
TCTCCAAACCCTGGAGCTCTGAGAGCTGCTATCTTCAGTGTACCTCTAAGCTTGTTTACAACAAGAGTCG
CTAAAGCTTCTTGTTCAATGTCTTCAGCAATAATTAATATTGGGTATCCGCCTCTAATTGCATCCTCCAA
AACACCAACAAGATCCCTTGCATTGGTAATTTTCTTGTCAACGAGAAGTAACTTGCAATTGTCGAACTCG
ACGGACATTTTCTCGCTGTCTGTCACAAAGTAAGGAGAGATATAACCACGGTCAAATTGCATTCCTTCTA
CGACGTAGAGGTTGTTCTCGGCACTTTTACCCTCCTCAAGGGTAACCACACCTTTCCTGCCCACTTTGCT
CATTGCTTCAGCAATCATATTTCCAATTTCGTCGTTGTTACCCGCACTAACAGCTGCAACATCTGCAAGT
TCACTGTCTTCAACCTCCTTAGACATTTTCTTGAGCTCGGTAACCAAAGCCTTTGCTGTCTTCTCAATAC
CTCTGGTGATCAAAACAGGGTTTGCACCAGCAGCTACCACCTTGACACCCTCAGCGATAAAACCTTGTGC
AAGAACAACAGATGTTGTTGTACCGTCACCAGCCAAGTCATTGGTTTTGGCAGCCGCTTGCCTCACAAGC
TTAGCGCCAATGTTCTCAACCGGGTCTTCCAACTCAACCTCTCTTGCAACAGTCACACCATCATTAACAA
TTCGTGGTGATCCATACTTGCTCTCAAGAACAACATTTCGTCCTTTGGGTCCAAGTGTAACGCCAACAAG
ATCTGCGAGCTTGTTGACACCAGCTTGAAGTCTCCTAATGGTAGTCCCATCTTTGTTGAAATGTAATTCC
TTTGCTGCCATATGTATATCTCCTTCTTAAAGTTAAACAAAATTATTTCTAGCTCCTTACACCATGAGGC
CCTCAGGAGCAGCAGCAGCAGGAGCCTTGGGTTTCGGTTTGTCAACAACAATGGCCTGAGTGGTCAGTAC
CATTCCTGCTACGGAAGCAGCGTTCTGTAGCGCACATCTTGTCACTTTAGCCGGATCAATCACTCCAGCT
TCGAACAGATTCTCGTAAGTATCAGTCATTGCGTTGTACCCATTCTCCCAATCGCTGAACATAATCTTTT
CCACAACAACTTCTCCTTCAACTCCAGCGTTCTGAGCAATAAGAGCAGCTGGTGACAGCAATGCCTTTTG
TACTATGTCAGCTCCCAAACGTTCATCAGCATCCTCAAAAGTCTCCTTAATGGCGGGAATAACAGTGGAG
AGATGCACCAAAGCAGCACCACCACCTGGAACTATGCCTTCCTCGATAGCAGCAAATGTTGCGTTCTTTG
CATCCTCGATACGAAGCTTACGGTCCTCAAGCTCAGTTTCAGTTGCTGCTCCGACTTTAATGACAGCAAC
ACCTCCAGATAGCTTCGCAATTCTCTCAGCGAGCTTCTCTGAGTCATACACAGAATCAGTCTCAAATAGT
TCTTTCTTCAGCTGAGCAATCCGAGCTTGTAATTCGTCCTTGGAAGCTGCATCTGCAATGAGGGTAGTCG
AATCTTTGCTAATCGTGACTTTTCGGGCAATACCCAATTGATCTATGGTTGCGTTTTCAACCAGTAAGCT
CATGTCCATGGCTAGGTACTCAGCTCCTGTCAAGATTGCAATATCTTGAAGCATGGCTTTTCTTCTTTCT
CCAAATCCTGGCGCTTTAACGGCAACAACATTGAGGACACCACGAAGCTTGTTCACGACAAGGGTAGCTA
AGGCTTCACCAGTAACATCCTCTGCAATAATCAACAACGGAGCACGAAGCTGAGTGGTCTTCTCCAAAAT
AGGGATGATGTCTTTGATCGCAGTGATCTTCTGATCAGTGATCAATACCCTAGCATTCTCAAACTCAGCT
AGTAGTTTCTCAGGGTTTGTAACAAACTGAGGCGAGATGTAACCTCTGTCAATCTCCATCCCTTCTTCAA
CTTCGACCGTGGTTTCAAAAGAAGATGAAGATTCAATGGACAAAACACCATCAGGTCCAACTTTGTCGAT
GGCATCAGCAATCATTGACCCTATAAGGTCATCATTTCCAGCAGAGATAGAAGCCACAGCTCTGATGTCA
TCACGACCTTTCACGGGCCTAGCTTTCTTCTGAAGCTCTTCGATCAGACCTTGAACAGTCTTATCAATTC
CCCTCTTGAGTGAAACGGGATTCGCACCAGAAGTGACGCTCAACAATCCATGTTTGATTATCTCCCGAGC
AAGGATAGACGCAGTGGTTGTCCCATCACCAGCAGAGTCATTAGTCTTACTCGCAACCTCACGAATAAGC
GCTGCACCAGCATTTTCCATGGCATTAGGTAACTCAATAGCTCTAGCAATGGTGACTCCATCATTCACAA
CCTTAGGACTTCCAAATTCATCCAACACAACATTCCTCCCTCTGGGGCCAAGCGTAAGACCAACACAATC
AGCAAGCTTATCAATACCAGCTTGTAGAGCAGCTCTAGAGTGCTGGTCAAAAGCTATTTCCTTTACATTC
ATATGTATATCTCCTACTGCACCTATTGTTGGTGAAGTGCTCGTGAAAACACCTAAACGGACTGGCTGTT
TCCTGTGTGAAATTGTTATCCGCTCACAATTCCACACATTATACGAGCCGATGATTAATTGTCAACAGCT
CATTTCAGAATATTTGCCAGAACCGTTATGATGTCGGCGCAAAAAACATTATCCAGAACGGGAGTGCGCC
TTGAGCGACACGAATTATGCAGTGATTTACGACCTGCACAGCCATACCACAGCTTCCGATGGCTGCCTGA
CGCCAGAAGCATTGGTGCACCGTGCAGTCGATGATAAGCTGTCAAACATGAGAATTGTGCCTAATGAGTG
AGCTAACTTACATTAATTGCGTTGCGCGACACCATCGAATGGTGCAAAACCTTTCGCGGTATGGCATGAT
AGCGCCCGGAAGAGAGTCAATTCAGGGTGGTGAATGTGAAACCAGTAACGTTATACGATGTCGCAGAGTA
TGCCGGTGTCTCTTATCAGACCGTTTCCCGCGTGGTGAACCAGGCCAGCCACGTTTCTGCGAAAACGCGG
GAAAAAGTGGAAGCGGCGATGGCGGAGCTGAATTACATTCCCAACCGCGTGGCACAACAACTGGCGGGCA
AACAGTCGTTGCTGATTGGCGTTGCCACCTCCAGTCTGGCCCTGCACGCGCCGTCGCAAATTGTCGCGGC
GATTAAATCTCGCGCCGATCAACTGGGTGCCAGCGTGGTGGTGTCGATGGTAGAACGAAGCGGCGTCGAA
GCCTGTAAAGCGGCGGTGCACAATCTTCTCGCGCAACGCGTCAGTGGGCTGATCATTAACTATCCGCTGG
ATGACCAGGATGCCATTGCTGTGGAAGCTGCCTGCACTAATGTTCCGGCGTTATTTCTTGATGTCTCTGA
CCAGACACCCATCAACAGTATTATTTTCTCCCATGAAGACGGTACGCGACTGGGCGTGGAGCATCTGGTC
GCATTGGGTCACCAGCAAATCGCGCTGTTAGCGGGCCCATTAAGTTCTGTCTCGGCGCGTCTGCGTCTGG
CTGGCTGGCATAAATATCTCACTCGCAATCAAATTCAGCCGATAGCGGAACGGGAAGGCGACTGGAGTGC
CATGTCCGGTTTTCAACAAACCATGCAAATGCTGAATGAGGGCATCGTTCCCACTGCGATGCTGGTTGCC
AACGATCAGATGGCGCTGGGCGCAATGCGCGCCATTACCGAGTCCGGGCTGCGCGTTGGTGCGGATATCT
CGGTAGTGGGATACGACGATACCGAAGACAGCTCATGTTATATCCCGCCGTTAACCACCATCAAACAGGA
TTTTCGCCTGCTGGGGCAAACCAGCGTGGACCGCTTGCTGCAACTCTCTCAGGGCCAGGCGGTGAAGGGC
AATCAGCTGTTGCCCGTCTCACTGGTGAAAAGAAAAACCACCCTGGCGCCCAATACGCAAACCGCCTCTC
CCCGCGCGTTGGCCGATTCATTAATGCAGCTGGCACGACAGGTTTCCCGACTGGAAAGCGGGCAGTGAAG
GGTCCCTAAGTCTCCTCAGCAAAACGAAAGGCCCAGTCTTTCGACTGAGCCTTTCGTTTTATTTGACCGG
ATGTCCTCTTCCTCCTGGGCTGACTTCAGGTGCTACATTTGAAGAGATAAATTGCACTGAAATCTAGAGC
GGTTCAGTAGAAAAGATCAAAGGATCTTCTTGAGATCCTTTTTTTCTGCGCGTAATCTTTTGCCCTGTAA
ACGAAAAAACCACCTGGGGAGGTGGTTTGATCGAAGGTTAAGTCAGTTGGGGAACTGCTTAACCGTGGTA
ACTGGCTTTCGCAGAGCACAGCAACCAAATCTGTCCTTCCAGTGTAGCCGGACTTTGGCGCACACTTCAA
GAGCAACCGCGTGTTTAGCTAAACAAATCCTCTGCGAACTCCCAGTTACCAATGGCTGCTGCCAGTGGCG
TTTTACCGTGCTTTTCCGGGTTGGACTCAAGTGAACAGTTACCGGATAAGGCGCAGCAGTCGGGCTGAAC
GGGGAGTTCTTGCTTACAGCCCAGCTTGGAGCGAACGACCTACACCGAGCCGAGATACCAGTGTGTGAGC
TATGAGAAAGCGCCACACTTCCCGTAAGGGAGAAAGGCGGAACAGGTATCCGGTAAACGGCAGGGTCGGA
ACAGGAGAGCGCAAGAGGGAGCGACCCGCCGGAAACGGTGGGGATCTTTAAGTCCTGTCGGGTTTCGCCC
GTACTGTCAGATTCATGGTTGAGCCTCACGGCTCCCACAGATGCACCGGAAAAGCGTCTGTTTATGTGAA
CTCTGGCAGGAGGGCGGAGCCTATGGAAAAACGCCACCGGCGCGGCCCTGCTGTTTTGCCTCACATGTTA
GTCCCCTGCTTATCCACGGAATCTGTGGGTAACTTTGTATGTGTCCGCAGCGCCCGCCGCAGTCTCACGC
CCGGAGCGTAGCGACCGAGTGACGGCCTTAATTTGGCTT
